Addgene plasmid #48504: pFUSB4_GAGA
Depositing lab: Stephen Ekker. Depositing organization: Mayo Foundation for Medical Education and Research. Publication: High Efficiency In Vivo Genome Engineering with a Simplified 15-RVD GoldyTALEN Design. Ma AC, Lee HB, Clark KJ, Ekker SC. PLoS One. 2013 May 29;8(5):e65259. doi: 10.1371/journal.pone.0065259. Print 2013. PubMed 23734242.
Backbone
  Vector backbone: pFUS_B4
  Vector type: Mammalian Expression, TALEN
Growth in bacteria
  Bacterial resistance: Spectinomycin, 50 μg/mL
  Growth temperature: 37°C
  Growth strain: Top10
  Copy number: Unknown
Gene/Insert
  Gene/Insert name: RVD sequence: NN NI NN NI
  Species: Synthetic
  Cloning method: Unknown
  Sequencing primers: 5′ ttgatgcctggcagttccct; 3′ cgaaccgaacaggcttatgt
Terms and licenses: Academic/Nonprofit Terms; Industry Terms: Not Available to Industry
Depositor comments: Plasmid was created using Golden Gate cloning.
How to cite: pFUSB4_GAGA was a gift from Stephen Ekker (Addgene plasmid # 48504 ; http://n2t.net/addgene:48504 ; RRID:Addgene_48504)
