[The description below was written by a language model from this plasmid's Addgene catalogue record and pLannotate feature annotations shown in this document.]
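Description:
pFUSB4_GAGA is a small (about 2.9 kb) bacterial intermediate plasmid from a Golden Gate TALEN assembly system, built on the pFUS_B4 array vector. Although it is catalogued under "Mammalian Expression, TALEN", nothing in the annotated features indicates a eukaryotic promoter or polyadenylation signal. It is best understood as a library component that holds a pre-assembled block of TAL effector repeats, not as an expression construct in its own right. It replicates in E. coli from a high-copy ColE1/pUC-type origin and is selected with spectinomycin through the aadA (SmR) aminoglycoside adenylyltransferase gene. That gene sits downstream of a class 1 integron Pc promoter fragment and a short remnant of a gentamicin resistance gene. Small lacZα and lacI fragments and rrnB T1 and T2 terminators are also annotated. The short lacZα remnant is consistent with a blue/white screening cassette having been replaced during Golden Gate cloning, although the record does not say so.

The insert is a synthetic array of four TAL repeats with the repeat-variable diresidues NN NI NN NI. Under the standard TALE code, NN recognises G and NI recognises A, so the array specifies the DNA sequence GAGA reflected in the plasmid name. The automated annotation does not mark the repeat array itself, which presumably lies in the unannotated region between the lacZα remnant and the resistance cassette. According to the associated publication title, the plasmid belongs to a simplified 15-RVD GoldyTALEN design for in vivo genome engineering. In such a scheme, ready-made four-repeat modules like this one would be combined with other repeat arrays in a second Golden Gate step into a final TALEN backbone, shortening assembly of custom nucleases.
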