Features (pLannotate 1.2.2; 8 found; start..end, strand, type, name):
      3..39      -  CDS            lacZα (fragment): LacZα fragment of β-galactosidase; lacZ fragment
    596..619     +  promoter       Pc promoter (fragment): intI1 (promoter lies within the coding sequence); class 1 integron promoter
    795..851     +  CDS            GmR (fragment): gentamycin acetyltransferase; aacC1; confers resistance to gentamycin
    858..1649    +  CDS            SmR: aminoglycoside adenylyltransferase (Murphy, 1985); aadA; confers resistance to spectinomycin and streptomycin
   1742..2330    +  rep_origin     ori: high-copy-number ColE1/pMB1/pBR322/pUC origin of replication
   2513..2605    +  CDS            lacI (fragment): lac repressor; lacI; The lac repressor binds to the lac operator to inhibit transcription in E. coli. This inhibition can be relieved by adding lactose or isopropyl-β-D-thiogalactopyranoside (IPTG).
   2660..2687    -  terminator     rrnB T2 terminator: transcription terminator T2 from the E. coli rrnB gene
   2819..2862    +  terminator     rrnB T1 terminator: Escherichia coli rrnB; transcription terminator T1 from the E. coli rrnB gene
>Addgene plasmid #48504 | pFUSB4_GAGA | depositor full sequence | sequence record 70204 | Full Sequence
ATGTTTTCCCAGTCACGACGTTGTAAAACGACGGCCAGTCTTAAGCGTCTCATGGCCTGACCCCGGACCA
AGTGGTGGCCTATCGCCAGCAACAATGGCGGCAAGCAAGCGCTCGAAACGGTGCAGCGGCTGTTGCCGGT
GCTGTGCCAGGACCATGGCCTGACCCCGGACCAAGTGGTGGCTATCGCCAGCAACATTGGCGGCAAGCAA
GCGCTCGAAACGGTGCAGCGGCTGTTGCCGGTGCTGTGCCAGGACCATGGCCTGACCCCGGACCAAGTGG
TGGCTATCGCCAGCAACAATGGCGGCAAGCAAGCGCTCGAAACGGTGCAGCGGCTGTTGCCGGTGCTGTG
CCAGGACCATGGCCTGACCCCGGACCAAGTGGTGGCTATCGCCAGCAACATTGGCGGCAAGCAAGCGCTC
GAAACGGTGCAGCGGCTGTTGCCGGTGCTGTGCCAGGACCATGGCCTGACCCCGGACCAAGTGGTGGCTA
TCGAGACGTCTAGACCAGCCAGGACAGAAATGCCTCGACTTCGCTGCTACCCAAGGTTGCCGGGTGACGC
ACACCGTGGAAACGGATGAAGGCACGAACCCAGTGGACATAAGCCTGTTCGGTTCGTAAGCTGTAATGCA
AGTAGCGTATGCGCTCACGCAACTGGTCCAGAACCTTGACCGAACGCAGCGGTGGTAACGGCGCAGTGGC
GGTTTTCATGGCTTGTTATGACTGTTTTTTTGGGGTACAGTCTATGCCTCGGGCATCCAAGCAGCAAGCG
CGTTACGCCGTGGGTCGATGTTTGATGTTATGGAGCAGCAACGATGTTACGCAGCAGGGCAGTCGCCCTA
AAACAAAGTTAAACATTATGAGGGAAGCGGTGATCGCCGAAGTATCGACTCAACTATCAGAGGTAGTTGG
CGTCATCGAGCGCCATCTCGAACCGACGTTGCTGGCCGTACATTTGTACGGCTCCGCAGTGGATGGCGGC
CTGAAGCCACACAGTGATATTGATTTGCTGGTTACGGTGACCGTAAGGCTTGATGAAACAACGCGGCGAG
CTTTGATCAACGACCTTTTGGAAACTTCGGCTTCCCCTGGAGAGAGCGAGATTCTCCGCGCTGTAGAAGT
CACCATTGTTGTGCACGACGACATCATTCCGTGGCGTTATCCAGCTAAGCGCGAACTGCAATTTGGAGAA
TGGCAGCGCAATGACATTCTTGCAGGTATCTTCGAGCCAGCCACGATCGACATTGATCTGGCTATCTTGC
TGACAAAAGCAAGAGAACATAGCGTTGCCTTGGTAGGTCCAGCGGCGGAGGAACTCTTTGATCCGGTTCC
TGAACAGGATCTATTTGAGGCGCTAAATGAAACCTTAACGCTATGGAACTCGCCGCCCGACTGGGCTGGC
GATGAGCGAAATGTAGTGCTTACGTTGTCCCGCATTTGGTACAGCGCAGTAACCGGCAAAATCGCGCCGA
AGGATGTCGCTGCCGACTGGGCAATGGAGCGCCTGCCGGCCCAGTATCAGCCCGTCATACTTGAAGCTAG
ACAGGCTTATCTTGGACAAGAAGAAGATCGCTTGGCCTCGCGCGCAGATCAGTTGGAAGAATTTGTCCAC
TACGTGAAAGGCGAGATCACCAAGGTAGTCGGCAAATAACCCTCGAGCCACCCATGACCAAAATCCCTTA
ACGTGAGTTACGCGTCGTTCCACTGAGCGTCAGACCCCGTAGAAAAGATCAAAGGATCTTCTTGAGATCC
TTTTTTTCTGCGCGTAATCTGCTGCTTGCAAACAAAAAAACCACCGCTACCAGCGGTGGTTTGTTTGCCG
GATCAAGAGCTACCAACTCTTTTTCCGAAGGTAACTGGCTTCAGCAGAGCGCAGATACCAAATACTGTCC
TTCTAGTGTAGCCGTAGTTAGGCCACCACTTCAAGAACTCTGTAGCACCGCCTACATACCTCGCTCTGCT
AATCCTGTTACCAGTGGCTGCTGCCAGTGGCGATAAGTCGTGTCTTACCGGGTTGGACTCAAGACGATAG
TTACCGGATAAGGCGCAGCGGTCGGGCTGAACGGGGGGTTCGTGCACACAGCCCAGCTTGGAGCGAACGA
CCTACACCGAACTGAGATACCTACAGCGTGAGCATTGAGAAAGCGCCACGCTTCCCGAAGGGAGAAAGGC
GGACAGGTATCCGGTAAGCGGCAGGGTCGGAACAGGAGAGCGCACGAGGGAGCTTCCAGGGGGAAACGCC
TGGTATCTTTATAGTCCTGTCGGGTTTCGCCACCTCTGACTTGAGCGTCGATTTTTGTGATGCTCGTCAG
GGGGGCGGAGCCTATGGAAAAACGCCAGCAACGCGGCCTTTTTACGGTTCCTGGCCTTTTGCTGGCCTTT
TGCTCACATGTTCTTTCCTGCGTTATCCCCTGATTCTGTGGATAACCGTATTACCGCCTTTGAGTGAGCT
GATACCGCTCGCCGCAGCCGAACGACCGAGCGCAGCGAGTCAGTGAGCGAGGAAGCGGAAGAGCGCCCAA
TACGCAAACCGCCTCTCCCCGCGCGTTGGCCGATTCATTAATGCAGCTGGCACGACAGGTTTCCCGACTG
GAAAGCGGGCAGTGAGCGCAACGCAATTAATACGCGTACCGCTAGCCAGGAAGAGTTTGTAGAAACGCAA
AAAGGCCATCCGTCAGGATGGCCTTCTGCTTAGTTTGATGCCTGGCAGTTTATGGCGGGCGTCCTGCCCG
CCACCCTCCGGGCCGTTGCTTCACAACGTTCAAATCCGCTCCCGGCGGATTTGTCCTACTCAGGAGAGCG
TTCACCGACAAACAACAGATAAAACGAAAGGCCCAGTCTTCCGACTGAGCCTTTCGTTTTATTTGATGCC
TGGCAGTTCCCTACTCTCGCGTTAACGCTAGCATGG
