>Addgene plasmid #48504 | pFUSB4_GAGA | addgene partial sequence | sequence record 70860 | pCR8_F1 5'-ttgatgcctggcagttccct-3'
GTCACGACGTTGTAAAACGACGGCCAGTCTTAAGCGTCTCATGGCCTGACCCCGGACCAAGTGGTGGCTA
TCGCCAGCAACAATGGCGGCAAGCAAGCGCTCGAAACGGTGCAGCGGCTGTTGCCGGTGCTGTGCCAGGA
CCATGGCCTGACCCCGGACCAAGTGGTGGCTATCGCCAGCAACATTGGCGGCAAGCAAGCGCTCGAAACG
GTGCAGCGGCTGTTGCCGGTGCTGTGCCAGGACCATGGCCTGACCCCGGACCAAGTGGTGGCTATCGCCA
GCAACAATGGCGGCAAGCAAGCGCTCGAAACGGTGCAGCGGCTGTTGCCGGTGCTGTGCCAGGACCATGG
CCTGACCCCGGACCAAGTGGTGGCTATCGCCAGCAACATTGGCGGCAAGCAAGCGCTCGAAACGGTGCAG
CGGCTGTTGCCGGTGCTGTGCCAGGACCATGGCCTGACCCCGGACCAAGTGGTGGCTATCGAGACGTCTA
GACCAGCCAGGACAGAAATGCCTCGACTTCGCTGCTACCCAAGGTTGCCGGGTGACGCACACCGTGGAAA
CGGATGAAGGCACGAACCCAGTGGACATAAGCCTGTTCGGTTCGTAAGCTGTAATGCAAGTAGCGTATGC
GCTCACGCAACTGGTCCAGAACCTTGACCGAACGCAGCGGTGGTAACGGCGCAGTGGCGGTTTTCATGGC
TTGTTATGACTGTTTTTTTGGGGTACAGTCTATGCCTCGGGCATCCAAGCAGCAAGCGCGTTACGCCGTG
GGTCGATGTTTGATGTTATGGAGCAGCAACGATGTTACGCAGCAGGGCAGTCGCCCTAAAACAAAGTTAA
ACATTATGAGGGAAGCGGTGATCGCCGAAGTATCGACTCAACTATCAGAGGTAGTTGGCGTCATCGAGCG
CCATCTCGAACCGACGTTGCTGGCCGTACATTTGTA
